Addgene plasmid #11524: pAcGP67A-PSMA
Depositing lab: Pamela Bjorkman. Depositing organization: California Institute of Technology. Publication: Crystal structure of prostate-specific membrane antigen, a tumor marker and peptidase. Davis MI, Bennett MJ, Thomas LM, Bjorkman PJ. Proc Natl Acad Sci U S A. 2005 Apr 26. 102(17):5981-6. 10.1073/pnas.0502101102 PubMed 15837926.
Backbone
  Vector backbone: pAcGP67A
  Backbone manufacturer: BD Biosciences
  Backbone size w/o insert (bp): 9761
  Vector type: Insect Expression
Growth in bacteria
  Bacterial resistance: Ampicillin, 100 μg/mL
  Growth temperature: 37°C
  Growth strain: DH5alpha
  Copy number: Unknown
Gene/Insert
  Gene/Insert name: prostate-specific membrane antigen (alt name: PSMA)
  Species: H. sapiens (human)
  Insert size (bp): 2200
  Mutation: There is a short N-terminal truncation of this protein.
  GenBank ID: AAA60209
  Entrez Gene: FOLH1 (a.k.a. FGCP, FOLH, GCP2, GCPII, NAALAD1, PSM, PSMA, mGCP)
  Tag / fusion protein: His (N terminal on insert)
  Cloning method: Restriction Enzyme; 5′ cloning site Bam HI (not destroyed); 3′ cloning site Not I (not destroyed)
  Sequencing primers: 5′ 5' AAT TTAA AAT gAT AAC CAT CTC gC 3''; 3′ 5' gAA gCg ggT CCA AgT TTC CCT g 3'
Resource information
  A portion of this plasmid was derived from a plasmid made by: Joseph Neale and Tomas Bzdega (Georgetown University, Washington, DC)
Terms and licenses: Academic/Nonprofit Terms; Industry Terms: Not Available to Industry
How to cite: pAcGP67A-PSMA was a gift from Pamela Bjorkman (Addgene plasmid # 11524 ; http://n2t.net/addgene:11524 ; RRID:Addgene_11524)
