[The description below was written by a language model from this plasmid's Addgene catalogue record and pLannotate feature annotations shown in this document.]
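Description:
pAcGP67A-PSMA is a baculovirus transfer vector for secreted expression of human prostate-specific membrane antigen (PSMA, gene FOLH1, also called glutamate carboxypeptidase II) in insect cells. It is built on the commercial pAcGP67A backbone and is propagated in E. coli through a high-copy ColE1/pUC-type origin with ampicillin selection (AmpR). The sequenced plasmid is about 11.9 kb. Much of it consists of Autographa californica nucleopolyhedrovirus (AcMNPV) genomic sequence flanking the expression cassette. One flank carries lef2/ORF603 and neighbouring viral ORFs, and the other carries a polyhedrin coding fragment, the polyhedrin 3' UTR and further downstream viral genes. These flanks provide the homology needed to recombine the cassette into the polyhedrin locus of a baculovirus genome, giving recombinant virus that is then used to infect insect cells.

The strong, very late polyhedrin promoter drives the cassette, followed by the GP64 signal sequence, which directs the product into the secretory pathway. Downstream lie a short histidine tag (annotated as a fragment of a composite tag, consistent with the N-terminal His tag in the record) and an approximately 2.1 kb FOLH1 coding fragment cloned between BamHI and NotI. The record notes a short N-terminal truncation of PSMA. In a type II membrane protein this would plausibly remove the cytoplasmic and transmembrane portion so that the ectodomain is secreted, but the exact boundaries are not stated. The His tag allows affinity purification from culture medium. The associated publication reports the crystal structure of PSMA, indicating that the construct was used to produce soluble recombinant protein for structural and biochemical studies.
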