Features (pLannotate 1.2.2; 27 found; start..end, strand, type, name):
      1..828     +  misc_recomb    baculovirus recombination region (lef2/ORF603): contains ORF603 and part of lef2
    832..923     +  promoter       polyhedrin promoter: polh from Autographa californica; promoter for the baculovirus polyhedrin gene
    966..1019    +  promoter       gp64 promoter (fragment): Autographa californica gp64; promoter for the baculovirus gp64 glycoprotein gene
   1020..1079    +  sig_peptide    GP64 signal sequence: signal sequence from the baculovirus envelope glycoprotein GP64; Autographa californica gp64
   1088..1105    +  CDS            capTEV™ (fragment): composite tag for in vivo biotinylation, TEV protease cleavage, and 6xHis tagging
   1131..3251    +  CDS            FOLH1 (fragment): FOLH1_HUMAN - Also known as FOLH, NAALAD1, PSM, PSMA. Experimental evidence at protein level: Swiss-Prot protein existence level 1. Also exhibits a dipeptidyl-peptidase IV type activity. In vitro, cleaves Gly-Pro-AMC. From Homo sapiens (Human).
   3272..3835    +  CDS            PH (fragment): PYHD_NPVAC - Also known as P29, POLH. Experimental evidence at protein level: Swiss-Prot protein existence level 1. Major component of the virus occlusion bodies which are large proteinaceous structures termed polyhedra. These structures serve as the protective package for the virus particles outside the infected host and allow natural transmission of virus between insect hosts, assisting persistence in the environment. Forms the paracrystalline lattice of polyhedra and interacts with enveloped virions as well as other accessory molecules and structures to form a mature viral occlusion body. F
   3839..4211    +  3'UTR          polyhedrin 3' UTR: 3' UTR from the Autographa californica nucleopolyhedrovirus polyhedrin gene (Suzuki et al., 2006)
   4891..4908    -  CDS            9xHis (fragment): 9xHis affinity tag
   5205..5492    -  CDS            P61 (fragment): P78_NPVAC - Experimental evidence at protein level: Swiss-Prot protein existence level 1. Plays a role in the transport of the nucleocapsids from the cytoplasm toward the host nucleus together with the host actin- polymerizing Arp2/3 complex. From Autographa californica nuclear polyhedrosis virus (AcMNPV).
   5491..6111    +  CDS            PK1 (fragment): PK1_NPVAC - Also known as PK-1. Experimental evidence at transcript level: Swiss-Prot protein existence level 2. Serine/threonine protein kinase that plays a role in viral propagation by phosphorylating various viral and cellular substrates including the viral p6.9 protein or host histone H1. Participates in nucleocapsid assembly and polyhedra formation. From Autographa californica nuclear polyhedrosis virus (AcMNPV).
   6146..6168    -  protein_bind   lac operator (fragment): The lac repressor binds to the lac operator to inhibit transcription in E. coli. This inhibition can be relieved by adding lactose or isopropyl-β-D-thiogalactopyranoside (IPTG). lac repressor encoded by lacI
   6172..6202    -  promoter       lac promoter: promoter for the E. coli lac operon
   6217..6238    -  protein_bind   CAP binding site: CAP binding activates transcription in the presence of cAMP. E. coli catabolite activator protein
   6251..6343    -  CDS            lacI (fragment): lac repressor; lacI; The lac repressor binds to the lac operator to inhibit transcription in E. coli. This inhibition can be relieved by adding lactose or isopropyl-β-D-thiogalactopyranoside (IPTG).
   6526..7114    -  rep_origin     ori: high-copy-number ColE1/pMB1/pBR322/pUC origin of replication
   7285..8145    -  CDS            AmpR: β-lactamase; bla; confers resistance to ampicillin, carbenicillin, and related antibiotics
   8146..8250    -  promoter       AmpR promoter: bla
   8345..8380    +  CDS            rop (fragment): Rop protein, which maintains plasmids at low copy number; rop
   8482..8581    +  misc_feature   bom (fragment): basis of mobility region from pBR322
   8587..8741    -  CDS            lacZα (fragment): LacZα fragment of β-galactosidase; lacZ fragment
   8819..9322    +  CDS            PTP: PTP_NPVAC - Experimental evidence at protein level: Swiss-Prot protein existence level 1. Plays a role in the regulation and processing of late viral mRNAs by displaying RNA 5'-triphosphatase and diphosphatase activities. From Autographa californica nuclear polyhedrosis virus (AcMNPV).
   9360..10343   -  CDS            Y002_NPVAC: Protein predicted: Swiss-Prot protein existence level 4. From Autographa californica nuclear polyhedrosis virus (AcMNPV).
  10403..10561   -  CDS            CTL: CXOL_NPVAC - Also known as CTX. Protein inferred from homology: Swiss-Prot protein existence level 3. From Autographa californica nuclear polyhedrosis virus (AcMNPV).
  10614..11066   -  CDS            Y004_NPVAC: Protein predicted: Swiss-Prot protein existence level 4. From Autographa californica nuclear polyhedrosis virus (AcMNPV).
  11095..11421   +  CDS            Y005_NPVAC: Protein predicted: Swiss-Prot protein existence level 4. From Autographa californica nuclear polyhedrosis virus (AcMNPV).
  11405..122     +  CDS            LEF-2 (across the origin): LEF2_NPVAC - Experimental evidence at protein level: Swiss-Prot protein existence level 1. Plays an essential role in viral DNA replication. Does not seem to participate in the initiation step but is rather important for the amplification of DNA. Also required for expression from the vp39 and polh promoters. From Autographa californica nuclear polyhedrosis virus (AcMNPV).
>Addgene plasmid #11524 | pAcGP67A-PSMA | addgene full sequence | sequence record 260253 | Addgene NGS Result
TGCATCTTTTAATCAAATCCCAAGATGTGTATAAACCACCAAACTGCCAAAAAATGAAAACTGTCGACAA
GCTCTGTCCGTTTGCTGGCAACTGCAAGGGTCTCAATCCTATTTGTAATTATTGAATAATAAAACAATTA
TAAATGTCAAATTTGTTTTTTATTAACGATACAAACCAAACGCAACAAGAACATTTGTAGTATTATCTAT
AATTGAAAACGCGTAGTTATAATCGCTGAGGTAATATTTAAAATCATTTTCAAATGATTCACAGTTAATT
TGCGACAATATAATTTTATTTTCACATAAACTAGACGCCTTGTCGTCTTCTTCTTCGTATTCCTTCTCTT
TTTCATTTTTCTCCTCATAAAAATTAACATAGTTATTATCGTATCCATATATGTATCTATCGTATAGAGT
AAATTTTTTGTTGTCATAAATATATATGTCTTTTTTAATGGGGTGTATAGTACCGCTGCGCATAGTTTTT
CTGTAATTTACAACAGTGCTATTTTCTGGTAGTTCTTCGGAGTGTGTTGCTTTAATTATTAAATTTATAT
AATCAATGAATTTGGGATCGTCGGTTTTGTACAATATGTTGCCGGCATAGTACGCAGCTTCTTCTAGTTC
AATTACACCATTTTTTAGCAGCACCGGATTAACATAACTTTCCAAAATGTTGTACGAACCGTTAAACAAA
AACAGTTCACCTCCCTTTTCTATACTATTGTCTGCGAGCAGTTGTTTGTTGTTAAAAATAACAGCCATTG
TAATGAGACGCACAAACTAATATCACAAACTGGAAATGTCTATCAATATATAGTTGCTGATATCATGGAG
ATAATTAAAATGATAACCATCTCGCAAATAAATAAGTATTTTACTGTTTTCGTAACAGTTTTGTAATAAA
AAAACCTATAAATATTCCGGATTATTCATACCGTCCCACCATCGGGCGCGGATCTATGCTACTAGTAAAT
CAGTCACACCAAGGCTTCAATAAGGAACACACAAGCAAGATGGTAAGCGCTATTGTTTTATATGTGCTTT
TGGCGGCGGCGGCGCATTCTGCCTTTGCGGCGGATCCGCATCATCATCATCATCACAGCAGCGGCATCGA
GGGACGTGGTAAATCCTCCAATGAAGCTACTAACATTACTCCAAAGCATAATATGAAAGCATTTTTGGAT
GAATTGAAAGCTGAGAACATCAAGAAGTTCTTATATAATTTTACACAGATACCACATTTAGCAGGAACAG
AACAAAACTTTCAGCTTGCAAAGCAAATTCAATCCCAGTGGAAAGAATTTGGCCTGGATTCTGTTGAGCT
AGCTCATTATGATGTCCTGTTGTCCTACCCAAATAAGACTCATCCCAACTACATCTCAATAATTAATGAA
GATGGAAATGAGATTTTCAACACATCATTATTTGAACCACCTCCTCCAGGATATGAAAATGTTTCGGATA
TTGTACCACCTTTCAGTGCTTTCTCTCCTCAAGGAATGCCAGAGGGCGATCTAGTGTATGTTAACTATGC
ACGAACTGAAGACTTCTTTAAATTGGAACGGGACATGAAAATCAATTGCTCTGGGAAAATTGTAATTGCC
AGATATGGGAAAGTTTTCAGAGGAAATAAGGTTAAAAATGCCCAGCTGGCAGGGGCCAAAGGAGTCATTC
TCTACTCCGACCCTGCTGACTACTTTGCTCCTGGGGTGAAGTCCTATCCAGACGGTTGGAATCTTCCTGG
AGGTGGTGTCCAGCGTGGAAATATCCTAAATCTGAATGGTGCAGGAGACCCTCTCACACCAGGTTACCCA
GCAAATGAATATGCTTATAGGCGTGGAATTGCAGAGGCTGTTGGTCTTCCAAGTATTCCTGTTCATCCAA
TTGGATACTATGATGCACAGAAGCTCCTAGAAAAAATGGGTGGCTCAGCACCACCAGATAGCAGCTGGAG
AGGAAGTCTCAAAGTGCCCTACAATGTTGGACCTGGCTTCACTGGAAACTTTTCCACACAAAAAGTCAAG
ATGCACATCCACTCTACCAATGAAGTGACGAGAATTTACAATGTGATAGGTACTCTCAGAGGAGCAGTGG
AGCCAGACAGATATGTCATTCTGGGAGGTCACCGGGACTCATGGGTGTTTGGTGGTATTGACCCTCAGAG
TGGAGCAGCTGTTGTTCATGAAATTGTGAGGAGCTTTGGAACACTGAAAAAGGAAGGGTGGAGACCTAGA
AGAACAATTTTGTTTGCAAGCTGGGATGCAGAAGAATTTGGTCTTCTTGGTTCTACTGAGTGGGCAGAGG
AGAATTCAAGACTCCTTCAAGAGCGTGGCGTGGCTTATATTAATGCTGACTCATCTATAGAAGGAAACTA
CACTCTGAGAGTTGATTGTACACCGCTGATGTACAGCTTGGTACACAACCTAACAAAAGAGCTGAAAAGC
CCTGATGAAGGCTTTGAAGGCAAATCTCTTTATGAAAGTTGGACTAAAAAAAGTCCTTCCCCAGAGTTCA
GTGGCATGCCCAGGATAAGCAAATTGGGATCTGGAAATGATTTTGAGGTGTTCTTCCAACGACTTGGAAT
TGCTTCAGGCAGGGCACGGTATACTAAAAATTGGGAAACAAACAAATTCAGCGGCTATCCACTGTATCAC
AGTGTCTATGAAACATATGAGTTGGTGGAAAAGTTTTATGATCCAATGTTTAAATATCACCTCACTGTGG
CCCAGGTTCGAGGAGGGATGGTGTTTGAGCTAGCCAATTCCATAGTGCTCCCTTTTGATTGTCGAGATTA
TGCTGTAGTTTTAAGAAAGTATGCTGACAAAATCTACAGTATTTCTATGAAACATCCACAGGAAATGAAG
ACATACAGTGTATCATTTGATTCACTTTTTTCTGCAGTAAAGAATTTTACAGAAATTGCTTCCAAGTTCA
GTGAGAGACTCCAGGACTTTGACAAAAGCAACCCAATAGTATTAAGAATGATGAATGATCAACTCATGTT
TCTGGAAAGAGCATTTATTGATCCATTAGGGTTACCAGACAGGCCTTTTTATAGGCATGTCATCTATGCT
CCAAGCAGCCACAACAAGTATGCAGGGGAGTCATTCCCAGGAATTTATGATGCTCTGTTTGATATTGAAA
GCAAAGTGGACCCTTCCAAGGCCTGGGGAGAAGTGAAGAGACAGATTTATGTTGCAGCCTTCACAGTGCA
GGCAGCTGCAGAGACTTTGAGTGAAGTAGCCTAAGCGGCCGCTGCAGATCTGATCCTTTCCTGGGACCCG
GCAAGAACCAAAAACTCACTCTCTTCAAGGAAATCCGTAATGTTAAACCCGACACGATGAAGCTTGTCGT
TGGATGGAAAGGAAAAGAGTTCTACAGGGAAACTTGGACCCGCTTCATGGAAGACAGCTTCCCCATTGTT
AACGACCAAGAAGTGATGGATGTTTTCCTTGTTGTCAACATGCGTCCCACTAGACCCAACCGTTGTTACA
AATTCCTGGCCCAACACGCTCTGCGTTGCGACCCCGACTATGTACCTCATGACGTGATTAGGATCGTCGA
GCCTTCATGGGTGGGCAGCAACAACGAGTACCGCATCAGCCTGGCTAAGAAGGGCGGCGGCTGCCCAATA
ATGAACCTTCACTCTGAGTACACCAACTCGTTCGAACAGTTCATCGATCGTGTCATCTGGGAGAACTTCT
ACAAGCCCATCGTTTACATCGGTACCGACTCTGCTGAAGAGGAGGAAATTCTCCTTGAAGTTTCCCTGGT
GTTCAAAGTAAAGGAGTTTGCACCAGACGCACCTCTGTTCACTGGTCCGGCGTATTAAAACACGATACAT
TGTTATTAGTACATTTATTAAGCGCTAGATTCTGTGCGTTGTTGATTTACAGACAATTGTTGTACGTATT
TTAATAATTCATTAAATTTATAATCTTTAGGGTGGTATGTTAGAGCGAAAATCAAATGATTTTCAGCGTC
TTTATATCTGAATTTAAATATTAAATCCTCAATAGATTTGTAAAATAGGTTTCGATTAGTTTCAAACAAG
GGTTGTTTTTCCGAACCGATGGCTGGACTATCTAATGGATTTTCGCTCAACGCCACAAAACTTGCCAAAT
CTTGTAGCAGCAATCTAGCTTTGTCGATATTCGTTTGTGTTTTGTTTTGTAATAAAGGTTCGACGTCGTT
CAAAATATTATGCGCTTTTGTATTTCTTTCATCACTGTCGTTAGTGTACAATTGACTCGACGTAAACACG
TTAAATAAAGCTTGGACATATTTAACATCGGGCGTGTTAGCTTTATTAGGCCGATTATCGTCGTCGTCCC
AACCCTCGTCGTTAGAAGTTGCTTCCGAAGACGATTTTGCCATAGCCACACGACGCCTATTAATTGTGTC
GGCTAACACGTCCGCGATCAAATTTGTAGTTGAGCTTTTTGGAATTATTTCTGATTGCGGGCGTTTTTGG
GCGGGTTTCAATCTAACTGTGCCCGATTTTAATTCAGACAACACGTTAGAAAGCGATGGTGCAGGCGGTG
GTAACATTTCAGACGGCAAATCTACTAATGGCGGCGGTGGTGGAGCTGATGATAAATCTACCATCGGTGG
AGGCGCAGGCGGGGCTGGCGGCGGAGGCGGAGGCGGAGGTGGTGGCGGTGATGCAGACGGCGGTTTAGGC
TCAAATGTCTCTTTAGGCAACACAGTCGGCACCTCAACTATTGTACTGGTTTCGGGCGCCGTTTTTGGTT
TGACCGGTCTGAGACGAGTGCGATTTTTTTCGTTTCTAATAGCTTCCAACAATTGTTGTCTGTCGTCTAA
AGGTGCAGCGGGTTGAGGTTCCGTCGGCATTGGTGGAGCGGGCGGCAATTCAGACATCGATGGTGGTGGT
GGTGGTGGAGGCGCTGGAATGTTAGGCACGGGAGAAGGTGGTGGCGGCGGTGCCGCCGGTATAATTTGTT
CTGGTTTAGTTTGTTCGCGCACGATTGTGGGCACCGGCGCAGGCGCCGCTGGCTGCACAACGGAAGGTCG
TCTGCTTCGAGGCAGCGCTTGGGGTGGTGGCAATTCAATATTATAATTGGAATACAAATCGTAAAAATCT
GCTATAAGCATTGTAATTTCGCTATCGTTTACCGTGCCGATATTTAACAACCGCTCAATGTAAGCAATTG
TATTGTAAAGAGATTGTCTCAAGCTCGCACGCCGATAACAAGCCTTTTCATTTTTACTACAGCATTGTAG
TGGCGAGACACTTCGCTGTCGTCGACGTACATGTATGCTTTGTTGTCAAAAACGTCGTTGGCAAGCTTTA
AAATATTTAAAAGAACATCTCTGTTCAGCACCACTGTGTTGTCGTAAATGTTGTTTTTGATAATTTGCGC
TTCCGCAGTATCGACACGTTCAAAAAATTGATGCGCATCAATTTTGTTGTTCCTATTATTGAATAAATAA
GATTGTACAGATTCATATCTACGATTCGTCATGGCCACCACAAATGCTACGCTGCAAACGCTGGTACAAT
TTTACGAAAACTGCAAAAACGTCAAAACTCGGTATAAAATAATCAACGGGCGCTTTGGCAAAATATCTAT
TTTATCGCACAAGCCCACTAGCAAATTGTATTTGCAGAAAACAATTTCGGCGCACAATTTTAACGCTGAC
GAAATAAAAGTTCACCAGTTAATGAGCGACCACCCAAATTTTATAAAAATCTATTTTAATCACGGTTCCA
TCAACAACCAAGTGATCGTGATGGACTACATTGACTGTCCCGATTTATTTGAAACACTACAAATTAAAGG
CGAGCTTTCGTACCAACTTGTTAGCAATATTATTAGACAGCTGTGTGAAGCGCTCAACGATTTGCACAAG
CACAATTTCATACACAACGACATAAAACTCGAAAATGTCTTATATTTCGAAGCACTTGATCGCGTGTATG
TTTGCGATTACGGATTGTGCAAACACGAAAACTCACTTAGCGTGCACGACGGCACGTTGGAGTATTTTAG
TCCGGAAAAAATTCGACACCACAACTATGCACGTTCGTTTGACTGGTACGCCGTCGGCGTGTTAACATAC
AAGTTGCTAACCGGCGGCCAATTCGTAATCATGGTCATAGCTGTTTCCTGTGTGAAATTGTTATCCGCTC
ACAATTCCACACAACATACGAGCCGGAAGCATAAAGTGTAAAGCCTGGGGTGCCTAATGAGTGAGCTAAC
TCACATTAATTGCGTTGCGCTCACTGCCCGCTTTCCAGTCGGGAAACCTGTCGTGCCAGCTGCATTAATG
AATCGGCCAACGCGCGGGGAGAGGCGGTTTGCGTATTGGGCGCTCTTCCGCTTCCTCGCTCACTGACTCG
CTGCGCTCGGTCGTTCGGCTGCGGCGAGCGGTATCAGCTCACTCAAAGGCGGTAATACGGTTATCCACAG
AATCAGGGGATAACGCAGGAAAGAACATGTGAGCAAAAGGCCAGCAAAAGGCCAGGAACCGTAAAAAGGC
CGCGTTGCTGGCGTTTTTCCATAGGCTCCGCCCCCCTGACGAGCATCACAAAAATCGACGCTCAAGTCAG
AGGTGGCGAAACCCGACAGGACTATAAAGATACCAGGCGTTTCCCCCTGGAAGCTCCCTCGTGCGCTCTC
CTGTTCCGACCCTGCCGCTTACCGGATACCTGTCCGCCTTTCTCCCTTCGGGAAGCGTGGCGCTTTCTCA
TAGCTCACGCTGTAGGTATCTCAGTTCGGTGTAGGTCGTTCGCTCCAAGCTGGGCTGTGTGCACGAACCC
CCCGTTCAGCCCGACCGCTGCGCCTTATCCGGTAACTATCGTCTTGAGTCCAACCCGGTAAGACACGACT
TATCGCCACTGGCAGCAGCCACTGGTAACAGGATTAGCAGAGCGAGGTATGTAGGCGGTGCTACAGAGTT
CTTGAAGTGGTGGCCTAACTACGGCTACACTAGAAGAACAGTATTTGGTATCTGCGCTCTGCTGAAGCCA
GTTACCTTCGGAAAAAGAGTTGGTAGCTCTTGATCCGGCAAACAAACCACCGCTGGTAGCGGTGGTTTTT
TTGTTTGCAAGCAGCAGATTACGCGCAGAAAAAAAGGATCTCAAGAAGATCCTTTGATCTTTTCTACGGG
GTCTGACGCTCAGTGGAACGAAAACTCACGTTAAGGGATTTTGGTCATGAGATTATCAAAAAGGATCTTC
ACCTAGATCCTTTTAAATTAAAAATGAAGTTTTAAATCAATCTAAAGTATATATGAGTAAACTTGGTCTG
ACAGTTACCAATGCTTAATCAGTGAGGCACCTATCTCAGCGATCTGTCTATTTCGTTCATCCATAGTTGC
CTGACTCCCCGTCGTGTAGATAACTACGATACGGGAGGGCTTACCATCTGGCCCCAGTGCTGCAATGATA
CCGCGAGACCCACGCTCACCGGCTCCAGATTTATCAGCAATAAACCAGCCAGCCGGAAGGGCCGAGCGCA
GAAGTGGTCCTGCAACTTTATCCGCCTCCATCCAGTCTATTAATTGTTGCCGGGAAGCTAGAGTAAGTAG
TTCGCCAGTTAATAGTTTGCGCAACGTTGTTGCCATTGCTACAGGCATCGTGGTGTCACGCTCGTCGTTT
GGTATGGCTTCATTCAGCTCCGGTTCCCAACGATCAAGGCGAGTTACATGATCCCCCATGTTGTGCAAAA
AAGCGGTTAGCTCCTTCGGTCCTCCGATCGTTGTCAGAAGTAAGTTGGCCGCAGTGTTATCACTCATGGT
TATGGCAGCACTGCATAATTCTCTTACTGTCATGCCATCCGTAAGATGCTTTTCTGTGACTGGTGAGTAC
TCAACCAAGTCATTCTGAGAATAGTGTATGCGGCGACCGAGTTGCTCTTGCCCGGCGTCAATACGGGATA
ATACCGCGCCACATAGCAGAACTTTAAAAGTGCTCATCATTGGAAAACGTTCTTCGGGGCGAAAACTCTC
AAGGATCTTACCGCTGTTGAGATCCAGTTCGATGTAACCCACTCGTGCACCCAACTGATCTTCAGCATCT
TTTACTTTCACCAGCGTTTCTGGGTGAGCAAAAACAGGAAGGCAAAATGCCGCAAAAAAGGGAATAAGGG
CGACACGGAAATGTTGAATACTCATACTCTTCCTTTTTCAATATTATTGAAGCATTTATCAGGGTTATTG
TCTCATGAGCGGATACATATTTGAATGTATTTAGAAAAATAAACAAATAGGGGTTCCGCGCACATTTCCC
CGAAAAGTGCCACCTGACGTCTAAGAAACCATTATTATCATGACATTAACCTATAAAAATAGGCGTATCA
CGAGGCCCTTTCGTCTCGCGCGTTTCGGTGATGACGGTGAAAACCTCTGACACATGCAGCTCCCGGAGAC
GGTCACAGCTTGTCTGTAAGCGGATGCCGGGAGCAGACAAGCCCGTCAGGGCGCGTCAGCGGGTGTTGGC
GGGTGTCGGGGCTGGCTTAACTATGCGGCATCAGAGCAGATTGTACTGAGAGTGCACCATATGCGGTGTG
AAATACCGCACAGATGCGTAAGGAGAAAATACCGCATCAGGCGCCATTCGCCATTCAGGCTGCGCAACTG
TTGGGAAGGGCGATCGGTGCGGGCCTCTTCGCTATTACGCCAGCTGGCGAAAGGGGGATGTGCTGCAAGG
CGATTAAGTTGGGTAACGCCAGGGTTTTCCCAGTCACGACGTTGTAAAACGACGGCCAGTGCCAAGCTTG
GCTCGTAAAGCGAGTTGAAGGATCATATTTAGTTGCGTTTATGAGATAAGATTGAAAGCACGTGTAAAAT
GTTTCCCGCGCGTTGGCACAACTATTTACAATGCGGCCAAGTTATAAAAGATTCTAATCTGATATGTTTT
AAAACACCTTTGCGGCCCGAGTTGTTTGCGTACGTGACTAGCGAAGAAGATATGTGGACCGCAGAACAGA
TAGTAAAACAAAACCCTAGTATTGGAGCAATAATCGATTTAACCAACACGTCTAAATATTATGATGGTGT
GCATTTTTTGCGGGCGGGCCTGTTATACAAAAAAATTCAAGTACCTGGCCAGACTTTGCCGCCTGAAAGC
ATAGTTCAAGAATTTATTGACACGGTAAAAGAATTTACAGAAAAGTGTCCCGGCATGTTGGTGGGCGTGC
ACTGCACACACGGTATTAATCGCACCGGTTACATGGTGTGCAGATATTTAATGCACACCCTGGGTATTGC
GCCGCAGGAAGCCATAGATAGATTCGAAAAAGCCAGAGGTCACAAAATTGAAAGACAAAATTACGTTCAA
GATTTATTAATTTAATTAATATTATTTGCATTCTTTAACAAATACTTTATCCTATTTTCAAATTGTTGCG
CTTCTTCCAGCGAACCAAAACTATGCTTCGCTTGCTCCGTTTAGCTTGTAGCCGATCAGTGGCGTTGTTC
CAATCGACGGTAGGATTAGGCCGGATATTCTCCACCACAATGTTGGCAACGTTGATGTTACGTTTATGCT
TTTGGTTTTCCACGTACGTCTTTTGGCCGGTAATAGCCGTAAACGTAGTGCCGTCGCGCGTCACGCACAA
CACCGGATGTTTGCGCTTGTCCGCGGGGTATTGAACCGCGCGATCCGACAAATCCACCACTTTGGCAACT
AAATCGGTGACCTGCGCGTCTTTTTTCTGCATTATTTCGTCTTTCTTTTGCATGGTTTCCTGGAAGCCGG
TGTACATGCGGTTTAGATCAGTCATGACGCGCGTGACCTGCAAATCTTTGGCCTCGATCTGCTTGTCCTT
GATGGCAACGATGCGTTCAATAAACTCTTGTTTTTTAACAAGTTCCTCGGTTTTTTGCGCCACCACCGCT
TGCAGCGCGTTTGTGTGCTCGGTGAATGTCGCAATCAGCTTAGTCACCAACTGTTTGCTCTCCTCCTCCC
GTTGTTTGATCGCGGGATCGTACTTGCCGGTGCAGAGCACTTGAGGAATTACTTCTTCTAAAAGCCATTC
TTGTAATTCTATGGCGTAAGGCAATTTGGACTTCATAATCAGCTGAATCACGCCGGATTTAGTAATGAGC
ACTGTATGCGGCTGCAAATACAGCGGGTCGCCCCTTTTCACGACGCTGTTAGAGGTAGGGCCCCCATTTT
GGATGGTCTGCTCAAATAACGATTTGTATTTATTGTCTACATGAACACGTATAGCTTTATCACAAACTGT
ATATTTTAAACTGTTAGCGACGTCCTTGGCCACGAACCGGACCTGTTGGTCGCGCTCTAGCACGTACCGC
AGGTTGAACGTATCTTCTCCAAATTTAAATTCTCCAATTTTAACGCGAGCCATTTTGATACACGTGTGTC
GATTTTGCAACAACTATTGTTTTTTAACGCAAACTAAACTTATTGTGGTAAGCAATAATTAAATATGGGG
GAACATGCGCCGCTACAACACTCGTCGTTATGAACGCAGACGGCGCCGGTCTCGGCGCAAGCGGCTAAAA
CGTGTTGCGCGTTCAACGCGGCAAACATCGCAAAAGCCAATAGTACAGTTTTGATTTGCATATTAACGGC
GATTTTTTAAATTATCTTATTTAATAAATAGTTATGACGCCTACAACTCCCCGCCCGCGTTGACTCGCTG
CACCTCGAGCAGTTCGTTGACGCCTTCCTCCGTGTGGCCGAACACGTCGAGCGGGTGGTCGATGACCAGC
GGCGTGCCGCACGCGACGCACAAGTATCTGTACACCGAATGATCGTCGGGCGAAGGCACGTCGGCCTCCA
AGTGGCAATATTGGCAAATTCGAAAATATATACAGTTGGGTTGTTTGCGCATATCTATCGTGGCGTTGGG
CATGTACGTCCGAACGTTGATTTGCATGCAAGCCGAAATTAAATCATTGCGATTAGTGCGATTAAAACGT
TGTACATCCTCGCTTTTAATCATGCCGTCGATTAAATCGCGCAATCGAGTCAAGTGATCAAAGTGTGGAA
TAATGTTTTCTTTGTATTCCCGAGTCAAGCGCAGCGCGTATTTTAACAAACTAGCCATCTTGTAAGTTAG
TTTCATTTAATGCAACTTTATCCAATAATATATTATGTATCGCACGTCAAGAATTAACAATGCGCCCGTT
GTCGCATCTCAACACGACTATGATAGAGATCAAATAAAGCGCGAATTAAATAGCTTGCGACGCAACGTGC
ACGATCTGTGCACGCGTTCCGGCACGAGCTTTGATTGTAATAAGTTTTTACGAAGCGATGACATGACCCC
CGTAGTGACAACGATCACGCCCAAAAGAACTGCCGACTACAAAATTACCGAGTATGTCGGTGACGTTAAA
ACTATTAAGCCATCCAATCGACCGTTAGTCGAATCAGGACCGCTGGTGCGAGAAGCCGCGAAGTATGGCG
AATGCATCGTATAACGTGTGGAGTCCGCTCATTAGAGCGTCATGTTTAGACAAGAAAGCTACATATTTAA
TTGATCCCGATGATTTTATTGATAAATTGACCCTAACTCCATACACGGTATTCTACAATGGCGGGGTTTT
GGTCAAAATTTCCGGACTGCGATTGTACATGCTGTTAACGGCTCCGCCCACTATTAATGAAATTAAAAAT
TCCAATTTTAAAAAACGCAGCAAGAGAAACATTTGTATGAAAGAATGCGTAGAAGGAAAGAAAAATGTCG
TCGACATGCTGAACAACAAGATTAATATGCCTCCGTGTATAAAAAAAATATTGAACGATTTGAAAGAAAA
CAATGTACCGCGCGGCGGTATGTACAGGAAGAGGTTTATACTAAACTGTTACATTGCAAACGTGGTTTCG
TGTGCCAAGTGTGAAAACCGATGTTTAATCAAGGCTCTGACGCATTTCTACAACCACGACTCCAAGTGTG
TGGGTGAAGTCA
