>Addgene plasmid #11524 | pAcGP67A-PSMA | addgene partial sequence | sequence record 18336 | 11524 with polyhedrin-F
CCGGATTATTCATACCGTCCCACCATCGGGCGCGGATCTATGCTACTAGTAAATCAGTCACACCAAGGCT
TCAATAAGGAACACACAAGCAAGATGGTAAGCGCTATTGTTTTATATGTGCTTTTGGCGGCGGCGGCGCA
TTCTGCCTTTGCGGCGGATCCGCATCATCATCATCATCACAGCAGCGGCATCGAGGGACGTGGTAAATCC
TCCAATGAAGCTACTAACATTACTCCAAAGCATAATATGAAAGCATTTTTGGATGAATTGAAAGCTGAGA
ACATCAAGAAGTTCTTATATAATTTTACACAGATACCACATTTAGCAGGAACAGAACAAAACTTTCAGCT
TGCAAAGCAAATTCAATCCCAGTGGAAAGAATTTGGCCTGGATTCTGTTGAGCTAGCTCATTATGATGTC
CTGTTGTCCTACCCAAATAAGACTCATCCCAACTACATCTCAATAATTAATGAAGATGGAAATGAGATTT
TCAACACATCATTATTTGAACCACCTCCTCCAGGATATGAAAATGTTTCGGATATTGTACCACCTTTCAG
TGCTTTCTCTCCTCAAGGA
